>Addgene plasmid #164979 | pLJM1 FLCN (F118D) FLAG GFP | addgene full sequence | sequence record 328077 | Addgene NGS Result
GCCCTGGCCCACCCTCGTGACCACCCTGACCTACGGCGTGCAGTGCTTCAGCCGCTACCCCGACCACATG
AAGCAGCACGACTTCTTCAAGTCCGCCATGCCCGAAGGCTACGTCCAGGAGCGCACCATCTTCTTCAAGG
ACGACGGCAACTACAAGACCCGCGCCGAGGTGAAGTTCGAGGGCGACACCCTGGTGAACCGCATCGAGCT
GAAGGGCATCGACTTCAAGGAGGACGGCAACATCCTGGGGCACAAGCTGGAGTACAACTACAACAGCCAC
AACGTCTATATCATGGCCGACAAGCAGAAGAACGGCATCAAGGTGAACTTCAAGATCCGCCACAACATCG
AGGACGGCAGCGTGCAGCTCGCCGACCACTACCAGCAGAACACCCCCATCGGCGACGGCCCCGTGCTGCT
GCCCGACAACCACTACCTGAGCACCCAGTCCGCCCTGAGCAAAGACCCCAACGAGAAGCGCGATCACATG
GTCCTGCTGGAGTTCGTGACCGCCGCCGGGATCACTCTCGGCATGGACGAGCTGTACAAGTGAGAATTCT
CGACCTCGAGACAAATGGCAGTATTCATCCACAATTTTAAAAGAAAAGGGGGGATTGGGGGGTACAGTGC
AGGGGAAAGAATAGTAGACATAATAGCAACAGACATACAAACTAAAGAATTACAAAAACAAATTACAAAA
ATTCAAAATTTTCGGGTTTATTACAGGGACAGCAGAGATCCACTTTGGCCGCGGCTCGAGGGGGTTGGGG
TTGCGCCTTTTCCAAGGCAGCCCTGGGTTTGCGCAGGGACGCGGCTGCTCTGGGCGTGGTTCCGGGAAAC
GCAGCGGCGCCGACCCTGGGTCTCGCACATTCTTCACGTCCGTTCGCAGCGTCACCCGGATCTTCGCCGC
TACCCTTGTGGGCCCCCCGGCGACGCTTCCTGCTCCGCCCCTAAGTCGGGAAGGTTCCTTGCGGTTCGCG
GCGTGCCGGACGTGACAAACGGAAGCCGCACGTCTCACTAGTACCCTCGCAGACGGACAGCGCCAGGGAG
CAATGGCAGCGCGCCGACCGCGATGGGCTGTGGCCAATAGCGGCTGCTCAGCAGGGCGCGCCGAGAGCAG
CGGCCGGGAAGGGGCGGTGCGGGAGGCGGGGTGTGGGGCGGTAGTGTGGGCCCTGTTCCTGCCCGCGCGG
TGTTCCGCATTCTGCAAGCCTCCGGAGCGCACGTCGGCAGTCGGCTCCCTCGTTGACCGAATCACCGACC
TCTCTCCCCAGGGGGATCCACCGGAGCTTACCATGACCGAGTACAAGCCCACGGTGCGCCTCGCCACCCG
CGACGACGTCCCCAGGGCCGTACGCACCCTCGCCGCCGCGTTCGCCGACTACCCCGCCACGCGCCACACC
GTCGATCCGGACCGCCACATCGAGCGGGTCACCGAGCTGCAAGAACTCTTCCTCACGCGCGTCGGGCTCG
ACATCGGCAAGGTGTGGGTCGCGGACGACGGCGCCGCGGTGGCGGTCTGGACCACGCCGGAGAGCGTCGA
AGCGGGGGCGGTGTTCGCCGAGATCGGCCCGCGCATGGCCGAGTTGAGCGGTTCCCGGCTGGCCGCGCAG
CAACAGATGGAAGGCCTCCTGGCGCCGCACCGGCCCAAGGAGCCCGCGTGGTTCCTGGCCACCGTCGGCG
TCTCGCCCGACCACCAGGGCAAGGGTCTGGGCAGCGCCGTCGTGCTCCCCGGAGTGGAGGCGGCCGAGCG
CGCCGGGGTGCCCGCCTTCCTGGAGACCTCCGCGCCCCGCAACCTCCCCTTCTACGAGCGGCTCGGCTTC
ACCGTCACCGCCGACGTCGAGGTGCCCGAAGGACCGCGCACCTGGTGCATGACCCGCAAGCCCGGTGCCT
GACGCCCGCCCCACGACCCGCAGCGCCCGACCGAAAGGAGCGCACGACCCCATGCATCGGTACCTTTAAG
ACCAATGACTTACAAGGCAGCTGTAGATCTTAGCCACTTTTTAAAAGAAAAGGGGGGACTGGAAGGGCTA
ATTCACTCCCAACGAAGACAAGATCTGCTTTTTGCTTGTACTGGGTCTCTCTGGTTAGACCAGATCTGAG
CCTGGGAGCTCTCTGGCTAACTAGGGAACCCACTGCTTAAGCCTCAATAAAGCTTGCCTTGAGTGCTTCA
AGTAGTGTGTGCCCGTCTGTTGTGTGACTCTGGTAACTAGAGATCCCTCAGACCCTTTTAGTCAGTGTGG
AAAATCTCTAGCAGTAGTAGTTCATGTCATCTTATTATTCAGTATTTATAACTTGCAAAGAAATGAATAT
CAGAGAGTGAGAGGAACTTGTTTATTGCAGCTTATAATGGTTACAAATAAAGCAATAGCATCACAAATTT
CACAAATAAAGCATTTTTTTCACTGCATTCTAGTTGTGGTTTGTCCAAACTCATCAATGTATCTTATCAT
GTCTGGCTCTAGCTATCCCGCCCCTAACTCCGCCCATCCCGCCCCTAACTCCGCCCAGTTCCGCCCATTC
TCCGCCCCATGGCTGACTAATTTTTTTTATTTATGCAGAGGCCGAGGCCGCCTCGGCCTCTGAGCTATTC
CAGAAGTAGTGAGGAGGCTTTTTTGGAGGCCTAGGGACGTACCCAATTCGCCCTATAGTGAGTCGTATTA
CGCGCGCTCACTGGCCGTCGTTTTACAACGTCGTGACTGGGAAAACCCTGGCGTTACCCAACTTAATCGC
CTTGCAGCACATCCCCCTTTCGCCAGCTGGCGTAATAGCGAAGAGGCCCGCACCGATCGCCCTTCCCAAC
AGTTGCGCAGCCTGAATGGCGAATGGG
[124 nt withheld, positions 2828-2951]
C
[91 nt withheld, positions 2953-3043]
A
[49 nt withheld, positions 3045-3093]
CCTTTGACGTTGGAGTCCACGTTCTTT
[37 nt withheld, positions 3121-3157]
ACCCTATCTCGGTCTATTCTTTTGATTTATAAGGGATTTTGCCGATTTCGGCCTATTGGTTAAAAAATGA
GCTGATTTAACAAAAATTTAACGCGAATTTTAACAAAATATTAACGCTTACAATTTAGGTGGCACTTTTC
GGGGAAATGTGCGCGGAACCCCTATTTGTTTATTTTTCTAAATACATTCAAATATGTATCCGCTCATGAG
ACAATAACCCTGATAAATGCTTCAATAATATTGAAAAAGGAAGAGTATGAGTATTCAACATTTCCGTGTC
GCCCTTATTCCCTTTTTTGCGGCATTTTGCCTTCCTGTTTTTGCTCACCCAGAAACGCTGGTGAAAGTAA
AAGATGCTGAAGATCAGTTGGGTGCACGAGTGGGTTACATCGAACTGGATCTCAACAGCGGTAAGATCCT
TGAGAGTTTTCGCCCCGAAGAACGTTTTCCAATGATGAGCACTTTTAAAGTTCTGCTATGTGGCGCGGTA
TTATCCCGTATTGACGCCGGGCAAGAGCAACTCGGTCGCCGCATACACTATTCTCAGAATGACTTGGTTG
AGTACTCACCAGTCACAGAAAAGCATCTTACGGATGGCATGACAGTAAGAGAATTATGCAGTGCTGCCAT
AACCATGAGTGATAACACTGCGGCCAACTTACTTCTGACAACGATCGGAGGACCGAAGGAGCTAACCGCT
TTTTTGCACAACATGGGGGATCATGTAACTCGCCTTGATCGTTGGGAACCGGAGCTGAATGAAGCCATAC
CAAACGACGAGCGTGACACCACGATGCCTGTAGCAATGGCAACAACGTTGCGCAAACTATTAACTGGCGA
ACTACTTACTCTAGCTTCCCGGCAACAATTAATAGACTGGATGGAGGCGGATAAAGTTGCAGGACCACTT
CTGCGCTCGGCCCTTCCGGCTGGCTGGTTTATTGCTGATAAATCTGGAGCCGGTGAGCGTGGGTCTCGCG
GTATCATTGCAGCACTGGGGCCAGATGGTAAGCCCTCCCGTATCGTAGTTATCTACACGACGGGGAGTCA
GGCAACTATGGATGAACGAAATAGACAGATCGCTGAGATAGGTGCCTCACTGATTAAGCATTGGTAACTG
TCAGACCAAGTTTACTCATATATACTTTAGATTGATTTAAAACTTCATTTTTAATTTAAAAGGATCTAGG
TGAAGATCCTTTTTGATAATCTCATGACCAAAATCCCTTAACGTGAGTTTTCGTTCCACTGAGCGTCAGA
CCCCGTAGAAAAGATCAAAGGATCTTCTTGAGATCCTTTTTTTCTGCGCGTAATCTGCTGCTTGCAAACA
AAAAAACCACCGCTACCAGCGGTGGTTTGTTTGCCGGATCAAGAGCTACCAACTCTTTTTCCGAAGGTAA
CTGGCTTCAGCAGAGCGCAGATACCAAATACTGTTCTTCTAGTGTAGCCGTAGTTAGGCCACCACTTCAA
GAACTCTGTAGCACCGCCTACATACCTCGCTCTGCTAATCCTGTTACCAGTGGCTGCTGCCAGTGGCGAT
AAGTCGTGTCTTACCGGGTTGGACTCAAGACGATAGTTACCGGATAAGGCGCAGCGGTCGGGCTGAACGG
GGGGTTCGTGCACACAGCCCAGCTTGGAGCGAACGACCTACACCGAACTGAGATACCTACAGCGTGAGCT
ATGAGAAAGCGCCACGCTTCCCGAAGGGAGAAAGGCGGACAGGTATCCGGTAAGCGGCAGGGTCGGAACA
GGAGAGCGCACGAGGGAGCTTCCAGGGGGAAACGCCTGGTATCTTTATAGTCCTGTCGGGTTTCGCCACC
TCTGACTTGAGCGTCGATTTTTGTGATGCTCGTCAGGGGGGCGGAGCCTATGGAAAAACGCCAGCAACGC
GGCCTTTTTACGGTTCCTGGCCTTTTGCTGGCCTTTTGCTCACATGTTCTTTCCTGCGTTATCCCCTGAT
TCTGTGGATAACCGTATTACCGCCTTTGAGTGAGCTGATACCGCTCGCCGCAGCCGAACGACCGAGCGCA
GCGAGTCAGTGAGCGAGGAAGCGGAAGAGCGCCCAATACGCAAACCGCCTCTCCCCGCGCGTTGGCCGAT
TCATTAATGCAGCTGGCACGACAGGTTTCCCGACTGGAAAGCGGGCAGTGAGCGCAACGCAATTAATGTG
AGTTAGCTCACTCATTAGGCACCCCAGGCTTTACACTTTATGCTTCCGGCTCGTATGTTGTGTGGAATTG
TGAGCGGATAACAATTTCACACAGGAAACAGCTATGACCATGATTACGCCAAGCGCGCAATTAACCCTCA
CTAAAGGGAACAAAAGCTGGAGCTGCAAGCTTAATGTAGTCTTATGCAATACTCTTGTAGTCTTGCAACA
TGGTAACGATGAGTTAGCAACATGCCTTACAAGGAGAGAAAAAGCACCGTGCATGCCGATTGGTGGAAGT
AAGGTGGTACGATCGTGCCTTATTAGGAAGGCAACAGACGGGTCTGACATGGATTGGACGAACCACTGAA
TTGCCGCATTGCAGAGATATTGTATTTAAGTGCCTAGCTCGATACATAAACGGGTCTCTCTGGTTAGACC
AGATCTGAGCCTGGGAGCTCTCTGGCTAACTAGGGAACCCACTGCTTAAGCCTCAATAAAGCTTGCCTTG
AGTGCTTCAAGTAGTGTGTGCCCGTCTGTTGTGTGACTCTGGTAACTAGAGATCCCTCAGACCCTTTTAG
TCAGTGTGGAAAATCTCTAGCAGTGGCGCCCGAACAGGGACTTGAAAGCGAAAGGGAAACCAGAGGAGCT
CTCTCGACGCAGGACTCGGCTTGCTGAAGCGCGCACGGCAAGAGGCGAGGGGCGGCGACTGGTGAGTACG
CCAAAAATTTTGACTAGCGGAGGCTAGAAGGAGAGAGATGGGTGCGAGAGCGTCAGTATTAAGCGGGGGA
GAATTAGATCGCGATGGGAAAAAATTCGGTTAAGGCCAGGGGGAAAGAAAAAATATAAATTAAAACATAT
AGTATGGGCAAGCAGGGAGCTAGAACGATTCGCAGTTAATCCTGGCCTGTTAGAAACATCAGAAGGCTGT
AGACAAATACTGGGACAGCTACAACCATCCCTTCAGACAGGATCAGAAGAACTTAGATCATTATATAATA
CAGTAGCAACCCTCTATTGTGTGCATCAAAGGATAGAGATAAAAGACACCAAGGAAGCTTTAGACAAGAT
AGAGGAAGAGCAAAACAAAAGTAAGACCACCGCACAGCAAGCGGCCGCTGATCTTCAGACCTGGAGGAGG
AGATATGAGGGACAATTGGAGAAGTGAATTATATAAATATAAAGTAGTAAAAATTGAACCATTAGGAGTA
GCACCCACCAAGGCAAAGAGAAGAGTGGTGCAGAGAGAAAAAAGAGCAGTGGGAATAGGAGCTTTGTTCC
TTGGGTTCTTGGGAGCAGCAGGAAGCACTATGGGCGCAGCGTCAATGACGCTGACGGTACAGGCCAGACA
ATTATTGTCTGGTATAGTGCAGCAGCAGAACAATTTGCTGAGGGCTATTGAGGCGCAACAGCATCTGTTG
CAACTCACAGTCTGGGGCATCAAGCAGCTCCAGGCAAGAATCCTGGCTGTGGAAAGATACCTAAAGGATC
AACAGCTCCTGGGGATTTGGGGTTGCTCTGGAAAACTCATTTGCACCACTGCTGTGCCTTGGAATGCTAG
TTGGAGTAATAAATCTCTGGAACAGATTTGGAATCACACGACCTGGATGGAGTGGGACAGAGAAATTAAC
AATTACACAAGCTTAATACACTCCTTAATTGAAGAATCGCAAAACCAGCAAGAAAAGAATGAACAAGAAT
TATTGGAATTAGATAAATGGGCAAGTTTGTGGAATTGGTTTAACATAACAAATTGGCTGTGGTATATAAA
ATTATTCATAATGATAGTAGGAGGCTTGGTAGGTTTAAGAATAGTTTTTGCTGTACTTTCTATAGTGAAT
AGAGTTAGGCAGGGATATTCACCATTATCGTTTCAGACCCACCTCCCAACCCCGAGGGGACCCGACAGGC
CCGAAGGAATAGAAGAAGAAGGTGGAGAGAGAGACAGAGACAGATCCATTCGATTAGTGAACGGATCTCG
ACGGTATCGATCACGAGACTAGCCTCGAGCGGCCGCCCCCTTCACCGAGGGCCTATTTCCCATGATTCCT
TCATATTTGCATATACGATACAAGGCTGTTAGAGAGATAATTGGAATTAATTTGACTGTAAACACAAAGA
TATTAGTACAAAATACGTGACGTAGAAAGTAATAATTTCTTGGGTAGTTTGCAGTTTTAAAATTATGTTT
TAAAATGGACTATCATATGGGTGCAGCGGCCTCCGCGCCGGGTTTTGGCGCCTCCCGCGGGCGCCCCCCT
CCTCACGGCGAGCGCTGCCACGTCAGACGAAGGGCGCAGCGAGCGTCCTGATCCTTCCGCCCGGACGCTC
AGGACAGCGGCCCGCTGCTCATAAGACTCGGCCTTAGAACCCCAGTATCAGCAGAAGGACATTTTAGGAC
GGGACTTGGGTGACTCTAGGGCACTGGTTTTCTTTCCAGAGAGCGGAACAGGCGAGGAAAAGTAGTCCCT
TCTCGGCGATTCTGCGGAGGGATCTCCGTGGGGCGGTGAACGCCGATGATTATATAAGGACGCGCCGGGT
GTGGCACAGCTAGTTCCGTCGCAGCCGGGATTTGGGTCGCGGTTCTTGTTTGTGGATCGCTGTGATCGTC
ACTTGGTGAGTAGCGGGCTGCTGGGCTGGCCGGGGCTTTCGTGGCCGCCGGGCCGCTCGGTGGGACGGAA
GCGTGTGGAGAGACCGCCAAGGGCTGTAGTCTGGGTCCGCGAGCAAGGTTGCCCTGAACTGGGGGTTGGG
GGGAGCGCAGCAAAATGGCGGCTGTTCCCGAGTCTTGAATGGAAGACGCTTGTGAGGCGGGCTGTGAGGT
CGTTGAAACAAGGTGGGGGGCATGGTGGGCGGCAAGAACCCAAGGTCTTGAGGCCTTCGCTAATGCGGGA
AAGCTCTTATTCGGGTGAGATGGGCTGGGGCACCATCTGGGGACCCTGACGTGAAGTTTGTCACTGACTG
GAGAACTCGGTTTGTCGTCTGTTGCGGGGGCGGCAGTTATGGCGGTGCCGTTGGGCAGTGCACCCGTACC
TTTGGGAGCGCGCGCCCTCGTCGTGTCGTGACGTCACCCGTTCTGTTGGCTTATAATGCAGGGTGGGGCC
ACCTGCCGGTAGGTGTGCGGTAGGCTTTTCTCCGTCGCAGGACGCAGGGTTCGGGCCTAGGGTAGGCTCT
CCTGAATCGACAGGCGCCGGACCTCTGGTGAGGGGAGGGATAAGTGAGGCGTCAGTTTCTTTGGTCGGTT
TTATGTACCTATCTTCTTAAGTAGCTGAAGCTCCGGTTTTGAACTATGCGCTCGGGGTTGGCGAGTGTGT
TTTGTGAAGTTTTTTAGGCACCTTTTGAAATGTAATCATTTGGGTCAATATGTAATTTTCAGTGTTAGAC
TAGTAAATTGTCCGCTAAATTCTGGCCGTTTTTGGCTTTTTTGTTAGACGCTAGCGCTACCGGTGCCACC
ATGATGAACGCCATCGTGGCCCTGTGCCACTTCTGTGAGCTGCACGGCCCACGGACCCTGTTTTGCACAG
AGGTGCTGCACGCACCACTGCCACAGGGCGACGGAAACGAGGATAGCCCAGGACAGGGAGAGCAGGCAGA
GGAGGAGGAGGGCGGCATCCAGATGAATAGCCGGATGAGAGCCCACTCCCCAGCAGAGGGAGCCTCTGTG
GAGAGCTCCTCTCCTGGCCCAAAGAAGAGCGACATGTGCGAGGGATGTCGGTCCCTGGCCGCAGGACACC
CTGGCTATATCTCTCACGATAAGGAGACAAGCATCAAGTACGTGTCTCACCAGCACCCCAGCCACCCTCA
GCTGGACTCCATCGTGCGGCAGGCCTGCGTGAGATCCCTGTCTTGCGAGGTGTGCCCAGGAAGAGAGGGA
CCTATCTTCTTTGGCGACGAGCAGCACGGCTTCGTGTTTTCTCACACCTTCTTTATCAAGGATAGCCTGG
CCAGGGGCTTCCAGCGGTGGTATTCCATCATCACAATCATGATGGACCGGATCTACCTGATCAACTCTTG
GCCCTTTCTGCTGGGCAAGGTGAGAGGCATCATCGACGAGCTGCAGGGCAAGGCCCTGAAGGTGTTCGAG
GCCGAGCAGTTTGGCTGTCCACAGAGGGCCCAGAGGATGAACACCGCCTTCACACCTTTTCTGCACCAGA
GGAACGGCAATGCCGCCCGCTCTCTGACCAGCCTGACATCCGACGATAATCTGTGGGCCTGCCTGCACAC
CAGCTTTGCCTGGCTGCTGAAGGCCTGTGGCTCCAGGCTGACAGAGAAGCTGCTGGAGGGCGCCCCTACC
GAGGACACACTGGTGCAGATGGAGAAGCTGGCCGACCTGGAGGAGGAGAGCGAGTCCTGGGATAATAGCG
AGGCAGAAGAGGAGGAGAAGGCACCAGTGCTGCCAGAGTCCACCGAGGGAAGGGAGCTGACACAGGGACC
AGCCGAGAGCTCCTCTCTGTCTGGCTGCGGCAGCTGGCAGCCTAGAAAGCTGCCAGTGTTCAAGTCTCTG
AGGCACATGAGACAGGTGCTGGGCGCCCCCAGCTTTAGGATGCTGGCCTGGCACGTGCTGATGGGCAACC
AGGTCATCTGGAAGTCCCGCGACGTGGATCTGGTGCAGTCTGCCTTCGAGGTGCTGAGGACCATGCTGCC
AGTGGGCTGCGTGCGCATCATCCCCTACAGCTCCCAGTATGAGGAGGCCTACAGGTGTAATTTCCTGGGC
CTGAGCCCTCACGTGCAGATCCCACCTCACGTGCTGTCTAGCGAGTTTGCCGTGATCGTGGAGGTGCACG
CCGCCGCCCGGAGCACCCTGCACCCAGTGGGCTGTGAGGACGATCAGTCTCTGAGCAAGTATGAGTTTGT
GGTGACATCCGGCTCTCCTGTGGCAGCAGACAGGGTGGGCCCAACCATCCTGAACAAGATCGAGGCCGCC
CTGACAAACCAGAATCTGAGCGTGGACGTGGTGGATCAGTGCCTGGTGTGCCTGAAGGAGGAGTGGATGA
ATAAGGTGAAGGTGCTGTTCAAGTTTACCAAGGTGGACTCCCGCCCTAAGGAGGATACACAGAAGCTGCT
GTCCATCCTGGGCGCCTCTGAGGAGGATAACGTGAAGCTGCTGAAGTTCTGGATGACCGGCCTGAGCAAG
ACATACAAGTCCCACCTGATGTCTACCGTGCGGAGCCCAACAGCCAGCGAGTCCAGAAATGACTACAAAG
ACGATGACGACAAGGGTAGCGGTAGTGGAAGCGTCGACGTGAGCAAGGGCGAGGAGCTGTTCACCGGGGT
GGTGCCCATCCTGGTCGAGCTGGACGGCGACGTAAACGGCCACAAGTTCAGCGTGTCCGGCGAGGGCGAG
GGCGATGCCACCTACGGCAAGCTGACCCTGAAGTTCATCTGCACCACCGGCAAGCTGCCCGT
Features (pLannotate 1.2.2; 28 found; start..end, strand, type, name):
    595..712     +  misc_feature   cPPT/CTS: central polypurine tract and central termination sequence of HIV-1
    761..1271    +  promoter       hPGK promoter: human phosphoglycerate kinase 1 promoter
   1293..1892    +  CDS            PuroR: puromycin N-acetyltransferase; pac from Streptomyces alboniger; confers resistance to puromycin
   1935..2018    +  CDS            nef (fragment): NEF_HV1Z2 - Experimental evidence at protein level: Swiss-Prot protein existence level 1. Extracellular Nef protein targets CD4(+) T-lymphocytes for apoptosis by interacting with CXCR4 surface receptors. From Human immunodeficiency virus type 1 group M subtype D (isolate Z2/CDC-Z34) (HIV-1).
   2020..2253    +  LTR            3' LTR (ΔU3): self-inactivating 3' long terminal repeat (LTR) from HIV-1
   2325..2446    +  polyA_signal   SV40 poly(A) signal: SV40 polyadenylation signal
   2486..2621    +  rep_origin     SV40 ori: SV40 origin of replication
   2642..2660    -  promoter       T7 promoter: promoter for bacteriophage T7 RNA polymerase
   2668..2823    +  CDS            lacZα (fragment): LacZα fragment of β-galactosidase; lacZ fragment
   2828..3256    +  rep_origin     f1 ori (sequence partly withheld): f1 bacteriophage origin of replication; arrow indicates direction of (+) strand synthesis
   3309..3413    +  promoter       AmpR promoter: bla
   3414..4274    +  CDS            AmpR: β-lactamase; bla; confers resistance to ampicillin, carbenicillin, and related antibiotics
   4445..5033    +  rep_origin     ori: high-copy-number ColE1/pMB1/pBR322/pUC origin of replication
   5216..5308    +  CDS            lacI (fragment): lac repressor; lacI; The lac repressor binds to the lac operator to inhibit transcription in E. coli. This inhibition can be relieved by adding lactose or isopropyl-β-D-thiogalactopyranoside (IPTG).
   5321..5342    +  protein_bind   CAP binding site: CAP binding activates transcription in the presence of cAMP. E. coli catabolite activator protein
   5357..5387    +  promoter       lac promoter: promoter for the E. coli lac operon
   5391..5413    +  protein_bind   lac operator (fragment): The lac repressor binds to the lac operator to inhibit transcription in E. coli. This inhibition can be relieved by adding lactose or isopropyl-β-D-thiogalactopyranoside (IPTG). lac repressor encoded by lacI
   5456..5474    +  promoter       T3 promoter: promoter for bacteriophage T3 RNA polymerase
   5502..5728    +  promoter       RSV promoter: Rous sarcoma virus enhancer/promoter
   5729..5909    +  LTR            5' LTR (truncated): truncated 5' long terminal repeat (LTR) from HIV-1
   5956..6081    +  misc_feature   HIV-1 Ψ: packaging signal of human immunodeficiency virus type 1
   6065..6428    +  CDS            HIV-1 gag (fragment): gag protein from human immunodeficiency virus 1; gag
   6574..6807    +  misc_feature   RRE: The Rev response element (RRE) of HIV-1 allows for Rev-dependent mRNA export from the nucleus to the cytoplasm.
   7184..7284    +  CDS            Rev (fragment): human immunodeficiency virus 1 (HIV-1) Rev protein; rev; enhances nuclear export of unspliced and incompletely spliced viral mRNAs
   7334..7516    +  promoter       U6 promoter (fragment): RNA polymerase III promoter for human U6 snRNA
   7525..8736    +  promoter       UbC promoter: human ubiquitin C promoter
   8761..10497   +  CDS            FLCN: FLCN_HUMAN - Also known as BHD From Homo sapiens (Human).
  10546..553     +  CDS            EBFP (across the origin): enhanced blue variant of GFP mammalian codon-optimized
