[The description below was written by a language model from this plasmid's Addgene catalogue record and pLannotate feature annotations shown in this document.]
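Description:
pLJM1 FLCN (F118D) FLAG GFP is a lentiviral transfer plasmid of about 10.7 kb for expressing a mutant human folliculin (FLCN) fusion protein in mammalian cells. It is built on the pLJM1 backbone, in which the original CMV promoter has been replaced by the human ubiquitin C (UbC) promoter. In bacteria it is maintained through a high-copy ColE1/pUC-type origin with ampicillin resistance (β-lactamase). An f1 origin, an SV40 origin and remnants of lac, T7 and T3 cloning-vector sequences are also present.

The viral portion has a self-inactivating design. An RSV promoter fused to a truncated HIV-1 5' LTR drives genomic RNA production in packaging cells. This is followed by the Ψ packaging signal with a partial gag sequence, the Rev response element for Rev-dependent nuclear export, a cPPT/CTS element, and a ΔU3 3' LTR that disables LTR promoter activity after integration. A residual fragment of a U6 promoter sits just upstream of the UbC promoter. UbC drives the FLCN open reading frame carrying the F118D substitution, fused at its C terminus to a single FLAG epitope and GFP. The automated annotation labels the fluorescent protein as EBFP, most likely because of sequence similarity among GFP variants, whereas the catalogue entry lists it as GFP. Downstream, a human PGK promoter expresses puromycin N-acetyltransferase, allowing selection of transduced cells.

The construct is intended for stable, moderate-level expression of a tagged FLCN point mutant, with GFP allowing fluorescence imaging and FLAG allowing detection or immunoprecipitation. The associated publication concerns the lysosomal folliculin complex and Rag GTPase regulation, but the record does not state the functional effect of F118D.
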