Addgene plasmid #164979: pLJM1 FLCN (F118D) FLAG GFP
Purpose: Lentiviral vector for FLCN expression in mammalian cells
Depositing lab: Roberto Zoncu. Depositing organization: University of California, Berkeley. Publication: Structural mechanism of a Rag GTPase activation checkpoint by the lysosomal folliculin complex. Lawrence RE, Fromm SA, Fu Y, Yokom AL, Kim DJ, Thelen AM, Young LN, Lim CY, Samelson AJ, Hurley JH, Zoncu R. Science. 2019 Nov 22;366(6468):971-977. doi: 10.1126/science.aax0364. Epub 2019 Oct 31. PubMed 31672913.
Backbone
  Vector backbone: PLJM1
  Modifications to backbone: CMV promoter was switched to UBC promoter
  Vector type: Mammalian Expression, Lentiviral
  Selectable markers: Puromycin
Growth in bacteria
  Bacterial resistance: Ampicillin, 100 μg/mL
  Growth temperature: 37°C
  Growth strain: NEB Stable
  Copy number: High Copy
Gene/Insert
  Gene/Insert name: FLCN (alt name: Folliculin)
  Species: H. sapiens (human)
  Mutation: F118D
  Entrez Gene: FLCN (a.k.a. BHD, DENND8B, FLCL)
  Promoter: UBC
  Tag / fusion protein: 1xFLAG-GFP (C terminal on insert)
  Cloning method: Gibson Cloning
  Sequencing primers: 5′ hUBCpro-F: TGAAGCTCCGGTTTTGAACT; 3′ pLJM1-R: GACGTGAAGAATGTGCGAGA
Terms and licenses: Academic/Nonprofit Terms; Industry Terms: Not Available to Industry
How to cite: pLJM1 FLCN (F118D) FLAG GFP was a gift from Roberto Zoncu (Addgene plasmid # 164979 ; http://n2t.net/addgene:164979 ; RRID:Addgene_164979)
